Addgene plasmid #170583: p663-UBC-miniTurbo-V5-MARK3_IDG-K
Purpose: Gateway destination clone of MARK3 (human) tagged with N-terminal miniTurbo-V5 for generating protein-proximity networks using proximity-dependent biotinylation proteomics
Depositing lab: Ben Major. Depositing organization: Washington University in Saint Louis.
Backbone
  Vector backbone: pDest663
  Backbone manufacturer: PEL
  Backbone size w/o insert (bp): 9019
  Vector type: Mammalian Expression, Lentiviral ; Gateway Destination
  Selectable markers: Puromycin
Growth in bacteria
  Bacterial resistance: Ampicillin, 100 μg/mL
  Growth temperature: 30°C
  Growth strain: DH10B
  Copy number: Low Copy
Gene/Insert
  Gene/Insert name: miniTurbo-V5-MARK3 (alt name: miniTurbo-V5)
  Species: H. sapiens (human)
  Entrez Gene: MARK3 (a.k.a. CTAK1, KP78, PAR1A, Par-1a, VIPB)
  Promoter: Ubiquitin
  Tag / fusion protein: miniTurbo-V5 (N terminal on insert)
  Cloning method: Gateway Cloning
  Sequencing primers: 5′ TGAAGCTCCGGTTTTGAACT; 3′ AATAGACCCGTGAAGCTGATC
Terms and licenses: Academic/Nonprofit Terms; Industry Terms: Not Available to Industry
Depositor comments: These plasmids were generated as part of the Illuminating the Druggable Genome (IDG) program sponsored by the NIH Common Fund. The goal of this program is to identify, gather, and distribute information and resources for proteins that currently are not well-studied yet belong to commonly drug-targeted protein families: protein kinases, non-olfactory G-protein coupled receptors (GPCRs), and ion channels. The IDG program is designed to develop fundamental research tools for understudied proteins, elucidate their function, and disseminate the IDG-related resources and data to the greater scientific community. These lentiviral gateway destination plasmids were generated, as part of the Kinase-Data and Resource Generating Center (DRGC), using the single fragment or multisite gateway cloning technology. They were used for generating proteomics-based protein-interaction and protein-proximity networks that can be accessed through the kinase-DRGC website https://darkkinome.org/. Each plasmid has either an N- or C-terminal fusion protein (Flag/ V5/V5-miniTurbo/V5-TurboID/miniTurbo-V5/TurboID-V5) tagged understudied kinase driven under either a CMV or Ubiquitin (UBC) promoter. All inserts in the pENTR plasmids used to generate the deposited destination plasmids were end-sequenced and insert size validated prior to multi-site gateway cloning. The combined insert size of the single fragment or three fragment destination plasmids were confirmed by restriction digestion (BsrGI, and EcoRV for pDest667; BsrGI, EcoRV, and BstZ17I for pDest663; and BsrGI for pHAGE) and all plasmids were partially sequenced to ensure in-frame ORFs and fusion tags.
How to cite: p663-UBC-miniTurbo-V5-MARK3_IDG-K was a gift from Ben Major (Addgene plasmid # 170583 ; http://n2t.net/addgene:170583 ; RRID:Addgene_170583)
