[The description below was written by a language model from this plasmid's Addgene catalogue record and pLannotate feature annotations shown in this document.]
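Description:
p663-UBC-miniTurbo-V5-MARK3_IDG-K is a lentiviral mammalian expression plasmid built on the pDest663 Gateway destination backbone. It carries human MARK3, a serine/threonine kinase of the MARK/PAR-1 family, fused at its N-terminus to miniTurbo-V5. The sequenced record is about 11.7 kb. In bacteria the plasmid is maintained through a ColE1/pUC-type origin with ampicillin selection (AmpR). The catalogue lists it as low copy, although the origin is annotated as a high-copy type. An f1 origin, an SV40 origin and remnants of lac/T3/T7 cloning-vector elements are also present in the backbone.

The viral cassette has a third-generation layout. An RSV promoter drives a truncated HIV-1 5' LTR, followed by the Ψ packaging signal, a gag fragment, the RRE and the cPPT/CTS. A second truncated LTR and an SV40 poly(A) signal lie downstream. Packaging functions must therefore be supplied in trans.

Between the LTRs, attB4, attB5, attB1 and attB2 sites mark the junctions left by multisite Gateway assembly. They join the human ubiquitin C promoter, the miniTurbo biotin ligase coding sequence and the MARK3 ORF. The feature table does not annotate the V5 epitope separately, but the catalogue places it between miniTurbo and the kinase. A WPRE follows the fusion to enhance transcript expression. A separate mouse PGK promoter then drives puromycin N-acetyltransferase for selection of transduced cells.

The construct was produced within the Illuminating the Druggable Genome program's kinase resource. It is intended for proximity-dependent biotinylation proteomics, in which miniTurbo biotinylates proteins near MARK3 so that they can be captured and identified to map its protein-proximity network. The depositor notes that the inserts were only partially sequenced to confirm in-frame fusions.
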