Features (pLannotate 1.2.2; 32 found; start..end, strand, type, name):
     47..147     +  CDS            Rev (fragment): human immunodeficiency virus 1 (HIV-1) Rev protein; rev; enhances nuclear export of unspliced and incompletely spliced viral mRNAs
    166..282     +  misc_feature   cPPT/CTS: central polypurine tract and central termination sequence of HIV-1
    316..336     +  protein_bind   attB4: mutant version of attB; core recombination site for the Gateway® BP reaction BP Clonase™
    336..1547    +  promoter       UbC promoter: human ubiquitin C promoter
   1551..1569    -  protein_bind   attB5 (fragment): mutant version of attB; core recombination site for the Gateway® BP reaction BP Clonase™
   1584..2354    +  CDS            miniTurbo: N-terminally truncated mutant of the E. coli biotin ligase BioID engineered for improved catalytic efficiency (Branon et al., 2018)
   2403..2427    +  protein_bind   attB1: mutant version of attB; recombination site for the Gateway® BP reaction BP Clonase™
   2433..4619    +  CDS            MARK3: MARK3_HUMAN - Also known as CTAK1, EMK2. Experimental evidence at protein level: Swiss-Prot protein existence level 1. Serine/threonine-protein kinase (PubMed:23666762). Involved in the specific phosphorylation of microtubule-associated proteins for MAP2 and MAP4. Phosphorylates the microtubule-associated protein MAPT/TAU (PubMed:23666762). Phosphorylates CDC25C on 'Ser-216'. Regulates localization and activity of some histone deacetylases by mediating phosphorylation of HDAC7, promoting subsequent interaction between HDAC7 and 14-3-3 and export from the nucleus (PubMed:16980613). Negatively r
   4624..4648    -  protein_bind   attB2: mutant version of attB; recombination site for the Gateway® BP reaction BP Clonase™
   4678..5266    +  misc_feature   WPRE: woodchuck hepatitis virus posttranscriptional regulatory element
   5280..5779    +  promoter       PGK promoter: mouse phosphoglycerate kinase 1 promoter
   5800..6399    +  CDS            PuroR: puromycin N-acetyltransferase; pac from Streptomyces alboniger; confers resistance to puromycin
   6467..6604    +  CDS            nef (fragment): NEF_HV1LA - Experimental evidence at protein level: Swiss-Prot protein existence level 1. Extracellular Nef protein targets CD4(+) T-lymphocytes for apoptosis by interacting with CXCR4 surface receptors. From Human immunodeficiency virus type 1 group M subtype B (isolate Lai) (HIV-1).
   6590..6770    +  LTR            5' LTR (truncated): truncated 5' long terminal repeat (LTR) from HIV-1
   6842..6963    +  polyA_signal   SV40 poly(A) signal: SV40 polyadenylation signal
   7003..7138    +  rep_origin     SV40 ori: SV40 origin of replication
   7159..7177    -  promoter       T7 promoter: promoter for bacteriophage T7 RNA polymerase
   7185..7340    +  CDS            lacZα (fragment): LacZα fragment of β-galactosidase; lacZ fragment
   7345..7773    +  rep_origin     f1 ori (sequence partly withheld): f1 bacteriophage origin of replication; arrow indicates direction of (+) strand synthesis
   7826..7930    +  promoter       AmpR promoter: bla
   7931..8791    +  CDS            AmpR: β-lactamase; bla; confers resistance to ampicillin, carbenicillin, and related antibiotics
   8962..9550    +  rep_origin     ori: high-copy-number ColE1/pMB1/pBR322/pUC origin of replication
   9733..9825    +  CDS            lacI (fragment): lac repressor; lacI; The lac repressor binds to the lac operator to inhibit transcription in E. coli. This inhibition can be relieved by adding lactose or isopropyl-β-D-thiogalactopyranoside (IPTG).
   9838..9859    +  protein_bind   CAP binding site: CAP binding activates transcription in the presence of cAMP. E. coli catabolite activator protein
   9874..9904    +  promoter       lac promoter: promoter for the E. coli lac operon
   9908..9930    +  protein_bind   lac operator (fragment): The lac repressor binds to the lac operator to inhibit transcription in E. coli. This inhibition can be relieved by adding lactose or isopropyl-β-D-thiogalactopyranoside (IPTG). lac repressor encoded by lacI
   9973..9991    +  promoter       T3 promoter: promoter for bacteriophage T3 RNA polymerase
  10019..10245   +  promoter       RSV promoter: Rous sarcoma virus enhancer/promoter
  10246..10426   +  LTR            5' LTR (truncated): truncated 5' long terminal repeat (LTR) from HIV-1
  10473..10598   +  misc_feature   HIV-1 Ψ: packaging signal of human immunodeficiency virus type 1
  10582..10945   +  CDS            HIV-1 gag (fragment): gag protein from human immunodeficiency virus 1; gag
  11091..11324   +  misc_feature   RRE: The Rev response element (RRE) of HIV-1 allows for Rev-dependent mRNA export from the nucleus to the cytoplasm.
>Addgene plasmid #170583 | p663-UBC-miniTurbo-V5-MARK3_IDG-K | addgene full sequence | sequence record 341640 | Addgene NGS Result
TATAGTGAATAGAGTTAGGCAGGGATATTCACCATTATCGTTTCAGACCCACCTCCCAACCCCGAGGGGA
CCCGACAGGCCCGAAGGAATAGAAGAAGAAGGTGGAGAGAGAGACAGAGACAGATCCATTCGATTAGTGA
ACGGATCTCGACGGTATCGGTTAACTTTTAAAAGAAAAGGGGGGATTGGGGGGTACAGTGCAGGGGAAAG
AATAGTAGACATAATAGCAACAGACATACAAACTAAAGAATTACAAAAACAAATTACAAAATTCAAAATT
TTATCGTCCAGTGTGGTGGAATTCTGCAGATATCACAACTTTGTATAGAAAAGTTGGCCTCCGCGCCGGG
TTTTGGCGCCTCCCGCGGGCGCCCCCCTCCTCACGGCGAGCGCTGCCACGTCAGACGAAGGGCGCAGCGA
GCGTCCTGATCCTTCCGCCCGGACGCTCAGGACAGCGGCCCGCTGCTCATAAGACTCGGCCTTAGAACCC
CAGTATCAGCAGAAGGACATTTTAGGACGGGACTTGGGTGACTCTAGGGCACTGGTTTTCTTTCCAGAGA
GCGGAACAGGCGAGGAAAAGTAGTCCCTTCTCGGCGATTCTGCGGAGGGATCTCCGTGGGGCGGTGAACG
CCGATGATTATATAAGGACGCGCCGGGTGTGGCACAGCTAGTTCCGTCGCAGCCGGGATTTGGGTCGCGG
TTCTTGTTTGTGGATCGCTGTGATCGTCACTTGGTGAGTAGCGGGCTGCTGGGCTGGCCGGGGCTTTCGT
GGCCGCCGGGCCGCTCGGTGGGACGGAAGCGTGTGGAGAGACCGCCAAGGGCTGTAGTCTGGGTCCGCGA
GCAAGGTTGCCCTGAACTGGGGGTTGGGGGGAGCGCAGCAAAATGGCGGCTGTTCCCGAGTCTTGAATGG
AAGACGCTTGTGAGGCGGGCTGTGAGGTCGTTGAAACAAGGTGGGGGGCATGGTGGGCGGCAAGAACCCA
AGGTCTTGAGGCCTTCGCTAATGCGGGAAAGCTCTTATTCGGGTGAGATGGGCTGGGGCACCATCTGGGG
ACCCTGACGTGAAGTTTGTCACTGACTGGAGAACTCGGTTTGTCGTCTGTTGCGGGGGCGGCAGTTATGG
CGGTGCCGTTGGGCAGTGCACCCGTACCTTTGGGAGCGCGCGCCCTCGTCGTGTCGTGACGTCACCCGTT
CTGTTGGCTTATAATGCAGGGTGGGGCCACCTGCCGGTAGGTGTGCGGTAGGCTTTTCTCCGTCGCAGGA
CGCAGGGTTCGGGCCTAGGGTAGGCTCTCCTGAATCGACAGGCGCCGGACCTCTGGTGAGGGGAGGGATA
AGTGAGGCGTCAGTTTCTTTGGTCGGTTTTATGTACCTATCTTCTTAAGTAGCTGAAGCTCCGGTTTTGA
ACTATGCGCTCGGGGTTGGCGAGTGTGTTTTGTGAAGTTTTTTAGGCACCTTTTGAAATGTAATCATTTG
GGTCAATATGTAATTTTCAGTGTTAGACTAGTAAATTGTCCGCTAAATTCTGGCCGTTTTTGGCTTTTTT
GTTAGACGGCCAACTTTTGTATACAAAGTGGGCCACCATGGGAATCCCGCTGCTGAACGCTAAACAGATT
CTGGGACAGCTGGACGGCGGGAGCGTGGCAGTCCTGCCTGTGGTCGACTCCACCAATCAGTACCTGCTGG
ATCGAATCGGCGAGCTGAAGAGTGGGGATGCTTGCATTGCAGAATATCAGCAGGCAGGGAGAGGAAGCAG
AGGGAGGAAATGGTTCTCTCCTTTTGGAGCTAACCTGTACCTGAGTATGTTTTGGCGCCTGAAGCGGGGA
CCAGCAGCAATCGGCCTGGGCCCGGTCATCGGAATTGTCATGGCAGAAGCGCTGCGAAAGCTGGGAGCAG
ACAAGGTGCGAGTCAAATGGCCCAATGACCTGTATCTGCAGGATAGAAAGCTGGCAGGCATCCTGGTGGA
GCTGGCCGGAATAACAGGCGATGCTGCACAGATCGTCATTGGCGCCGGGATTAACGTGGCTATGAGGCGC
GTGGAGGAAAGCGTGGTCAATCAGGGCTGGATCACACTGCAGGAAGCAGGGATTAACCTGGACAGGAATA
CTCTGGCCGCTATGCTGATCCGAGAGCTGCGGGCAGCCCTGGAACTGTTCGAGCAGGAAGGCCTGGCTCC
ATATCTGTCACGGTGGGAGAAGCTGGATAACTTCATCAATAGACCCGTGAAGCTGATCATTGGGGACAAA
GAGATTTTCGGGATTAGCCGGGGGATTGATAAACAGGGAGCCCTGCTGCTGGAACAGGACGGAGTTATCA
AACCCTGGATGGGCGGAGAAATCAGTCTGCGGTCTGCCGAAAAGGCTAGCGGCAAGCCCATCCCCAACCC
CCTGCTGGGCCTGGACAGCACCACAAGTTTGTACAAAAAAGCAGGCTCCACCATGTCCACTAGGACCCCA
TTGCCAACGGTGAATGAACGAGACACTGAAAACCACACGTCACATGGAGATGGGCGTCAAGAAGTTACCT
CTCGTACCAGCCGCTCAGGAGCTCGGTGTAGAAACTCTATAGCCTCCTGTGCAGATGAACAACCTCACAT
CGGAAACTACAGACTGTTGAAAACAATCGGCAAGGGGAATTTTGCAAAAGTAAAATTGGCAAGACATATC
CTTACAGGCAGAGAGGTTGCAATAAAAATAATTGACAAAACTCAGTTGAATCCAACAAGTCTACAAAAGC
TCTTCAGAGAAGTAAGAATAATGAAGATTTTAAATCATCCCAATATAGTGAAGTTATTCGAAGTCATTGA
AACTGAAAAAACACTCTACCTAATCATGGAATATGCAAGTGGAGGTGAAGTATTTGACTATTTGGTTGCA
CATGGCAGGATGAAGGAAAAAGAAGCAAGATCTAAATTTAGACAGATTGTGTCTGCAGTTCAATACTGCC
ATCAGAAACGGATCGTACATCGAGACCTCAAGGCTGAAAATCTATTGTTAGATGCCGATATGAACATTAA
AATAGCAGATTTCGGTTTTAGCAATGAATTTACTGTTGGCGGTAAACTCGACACGTTTTGTGGCAGTCCT
CCATACGCAGCACCTGAGCTCTTCCAGGGCAAGAAATATGACGGGCCAGAAGTGGATGTGTGGAGTCTGG
GGGTCATTTTATACACACTAGTCAGTGGCTCACTTCCCTTTGATGGGCAAAACCTAAAGGAACTGAGAGA
GAGAGTATTAAGAGGGAAATACAGAATTCCCTTCTACATGTCTACAGACTGTGAAAACCTTCTCAAACGT
TTCCTGGTGCTAAATCCAATTAAACGCGGCACTCTAGAGCAAATCATGAAGGACAGGTGGATCAATGCAG
GGCATGAAGAAGATGAACTCAAACCATTTGTTGAACCAGAGCTAGACATCTCAGACCAAAAAAGAATAGA
TATTATGGTGGGAATGGGATATTCACAAGAAGAAATTCAAGAATCTCTTAGTAAGATGAAATACGATGAA
ATCACAGCTACATATTTGTTATTGGGGAGAAAATCTTCAGAGCTGGATGCTAGTGATTCCAGTTCTAGCA
GCAATCTTTCACTTGCTAAGGTTAGGCCGAGCAGTGATCTCAACAACAGTACTGGCCAGTCTCCTCACCA
CAAAGTGCAGAGAAGTGTTTCTTCAAGCCAAAAGCAAAGACGCTACAGTGACCATGCTGGACCAGCTATT
CCTTCTGTTGTGGCGTATCCGAAAAGGAGTCAGACCAGCACTGCAGATAGTGACCTCAAAGAAGATGGAA
TTTCCTCCCGGAAATCAAGTGGCAGTGCTGTTGGAGGAAAGGGAATTGCTCCAGCCAGTCCCATGCTTGG
GAATGCAAGTAATCCTAATAAGGCGGATATTCCTGAACGCAAGAAAAGCTCCACTGTCCCTAGTAGTAAC
ACAGCATCTGGTGGAATGACACGACGAAATACTTATGTTTGCAGTGAGAGAACTACAGCTGATAGACACT
CAGTGATTCAGAATGGCAAAGAAAACAGCACTATTCCTGATCAGAGAACTCCAGTTGCTTCAACACACAG
TATCAGTAGTGCAGCCACCCCAGATCGAATCCGCTTCCCAAGAGGCACTGCCAGTCGTAGCACTTTCCAC
GGCCAGCCCCGGGAACGGCGAACCGCAACATATAATGGCCCTCCTGCCTCTCCCAGCCTGTCCCATGAAG
CCACACCATTGTCCCAGACTCGAAGCCGAGGCTCCACTAATCTCTTTAGTAAATTAACTTCAAAACTCAC
AAGGAGTCGCAATGTATCTGCTGAGCAAAAAGATGAAAACAAAGAAGCAAAGCCTCGATCCCTACGCTTC
ACCTGGAGCATGAAAACCACTAGTTCAATGGATCCCGGGGACATGATGCGGGAAATCCGCAAAGTGTTGG
ACGCCAATAACTGCGACTATGAGCAGAGGGAGCGCTTCTTGCTCTTCTGCGTCCACGGAGATGGGCACGC
GGAGAACCTCGTGCAGTGGGAAATGGAAGTGTGCAAGCTGCCAAGACTGTCTCTGAACGGGGTCCGGTTT
AAGCGGATATCGGGGACATCCATAGCCTTCAAAAATATTGCTTCCAAAATTGCCAATGAGCTAAAGCTGT
AGGACCCAGCTTTCTTGTACAAAGTGGTGATATCCAGCACAGTGGCGGCCGCTCGACAATCAACCTCTGG
ATTACAAAATTTGTGAAAGATTGACTGGTATTCTTAACTATGTTGCTCCTTTTACGCTATGTGGATACGC
TGCTTTAATGCCTTTGTATCATGCTATTGCTTCCCGTATGGCTTTCATTTTCTCCTCCTTGTATAAATCC
TGGTTGCTGTCTCTTTATGAGGAGTTGTGGCCCGTTGTCAGGCAACGTGGCGTGGTGTGCACTGTGTTTG
CTGACGCAACCCCCACTGGTTGGGGCATTGCCACCACCTGTCAGCTCCTTTCCGGGACTTTCGCTTTCCC
CCTCCCTATTGCCACGGCGGAACTCATCGCCGCCTGCCTTGCCCGCTGCTGGACAGGGGCTCGGCTGTTG
GGCACTGACAATTCCGTGGTGTTGTCGGGGAAGCTGACGTCCTTTCCATGGCTGCTCGCCTGTGTTGCCA
CCTGGATTCTGCGCGGGACGTCCTTCTGCTACGTCCCTTCGGCCCTCAATCCAGCGGACCTTCCTTCCCG
CGGCCTGCTGCCGGCTCTGCGGCCTCTTCCGCGTCTTCGCCTTCGCCCTCAGACGAGTCGGATCTCCCTT
TGGGCCGCCTCCCCGCCTGGAATTCTACCGGGTAGGGGAGGCGCTTTTCCCAAGGCAGTCTGGAGCATGC
GCTTTAGCAGCCCCGCTGGGCACTTGGCGCTACACAAGTGGCCTCTGGCCTCGCACACATTCCACATCCA
CCGGTAGGCGCCAACCGGCTCCGTTCTTTGGTGGCCCCTTCGCGCCACCTTCTACTCCTCCCCTAGTCAG
GAAGTTCCCCCCCGCCCCGCAGCTCGCGTCGTGCAGGACGTGACAAATGGAAGTAGCACGTCTCACTAGT
CTCGTGCAGATGGACAGCACCGCTGAGCAATGGAAGCGGGTAGGCCTTTGGGGCAGCGGCCAATAGCAGC
TTTGCTCCTTCGCTTTCTGGGCTCAGAGGCTGGGAAGGGGTGGGTCCGGGGGCGGGCTCAGGGGCGGGCT
CAGGGGCGGGGCGGGCGCCCGAAGGTCCTCCGGAGGCCCGGCATTCTGCACGCTTCAAAAGCGCACGTCT
GCCGCGCTGTTCTCCTCTTCCTCATCTCCGGGCCTTTCGACCTGCAGCCCAAGCTTACCATGACCGAGTA
CAAGCCCACGGTGCGCCTCGCCACCCGCGACGACGTCCCCAGGGCCGTACGCACCCTCGCCGCCGCGTTC
GCCGACTACCCCGCCACGCGCCACACCGTCGATCCGGACCGCCACATCGAGCGGGTCACCGAGCTGCAAG
AACTCTTCCTCACGCGCGTCGGGCTCGACATCGGCAAGGTGTGGGTCGCGGACGACGGCGCCGCGGTGGC
GGTCTGGACCACGCCGGAGAGCGTCGAAGCGGGGGCGGTGTTCGCCGAGATCGGCCCGCGCATGGCCGAG
TTGAGCGGTTCCCGGCTGGCCGCGCAGCAACAGATGGAAGGCCTCCTGGCGCCGCACCGGCCCAAGGAGC
CCGCGTGGTTCCTGGCCACCGTCGGCGTCTCGCCCGACCACCAGGGCAAGGGTCTGGGCAGCGCCGTCGT
GCTCCCCGGAGTGGAGGCGGCCGAGCGCGCCGGGGTGCCCGCCTTCCTGGAGACCTCCGCGCCCCGCAAC
CTCCCCTTCTACGAGCGGCTCGGCTTCACCGTCACCGCCGACGTCGAGGTGCCCGAAGGACCGCGCACCT
GGTGCATGACCCGCAAGCCCGGTGCCTGACGCCCGCCCCACGACCCGCAGCGCCCGACCGAAAGGAGCGC
ACGACCCCATGCATCTCGAGGGCCCGGTACCTTTAAGACCAATGACTTACAAGGCAGCTGTAGATCTTAG
CCACTTTTTAAAAGAAAAGGGGGGACTGGAAGGGCTAGCTCACTCCCAACGAAGACAAGATCTGCTTTTT
GCTTGTACTGGGTCTCTCTGGTTAGACCAGATCTGAGCCTGGGAGCTCTCTGGCTAACTAGGGAACCCAC
TGCTTAAGCCTCAATAAAGCTTGCCTTGAGTGCTTCAAGTAGTGTGTGCCCGTCTGTTGTGTGACTCTGG
TAACTAGAGATCCCTCAGACCCTTTTAGTCAGTGTGGAAAATCTCTAGCAGTAGTAGTTCATGTCATCTT
ATTATTCAGTATTTATAACTTGCAAAGAAATGAATATCAGAGAGTGAGAGGAACTTGTTTATTGCAGCTT
ATAATGGTTACAAATAAAGCAATAGCATCACAAATTTCACAAATAAAGCATTTTTTTCACTGCATTCTAG
TTGTGGTTTGTCCAAACTCATCAATGTATCTTATCATGTCTGGCTCTAGCTATCCCGCCCCTAACTCCGC
CCATCCCGCCCCTAACTCCGCCCAGTTCCGCCCATTCTCCGCCCCATGGCTGACTAATTTTTTTTATTTA
TGCAGAGGCCGAGGCCGCCTCGGCCTCTGAGCTATTCCAGAAGTAGTGAGGAGGCTTTTTTGGAGGCCTA
GGGACGTACCCAATTCGCCCTATAGTGAGTCGTATTACGCGCGCTCACTGGCCGTCGTTTTACAACGTCG
TGACTGGGAAAACCCTGGCGTTACCCAACTTAATCGCCTTGCAGCACATCCCCCTTTCGCCAGCTGGCGT
AATAGCGAAGAGGCCCGCACCGATCGCCCTTCCCAACAGTTGCGCAGCCTGAATGGCGAATGGG
[124 nt withheld, positions 7345-7468]
C
[91 nt withheld, positions 7470-7560]
A
[49 nt withheld, positions 7562-7610]
CCTTTGACGTTGGAGTCCACGTTCTTT
[37 nt withheld, positions 7638-7674]
ACCCTATCTCGGTCTATTCTTTTGATTTATAAGGGATTTTGCCGATTTCGGCCTATTGGTTAAAAAATGA
GCTGATTTAACAAAAATTTAACGCGAATTTTAACAAAATATTAACGCTTACAATTTAGGTGGCACTTTTC
GGGGAAATGTGCGCGGAACCCCTATTTGTTTATTTTTCTAAATACATTCAAATATGTATCCGCTCATGAG
ACAATAACCCTGATAAATGCTTCAATAATATTGAAAAAGGAAGAGTATGAGTATTCAACATTTCCGTGTC
GCCCTTATTCCCTTTTTTGCGGCATTTTGCCTTCCTGTTTTTGCTCACCCAGAAACGCTGGTGAAAGTAA
AAGATGCTGAAGATCAGTTGGGTGCACGAGTGGGTTACATCGAACTGGATCTCAACAGCGGTAAGATCCT
TGAGAGTTTTCGCCCCGAAGAACGTTTTCCAATGATGAGCACTTTTAAAGTTCTGCTATGTGGCGCGGTA
TTATCCCGTATTGACGCCGGGCAAGAGCAACTCGGTCGCCGCATACACTATTCTCAGAATGACTTGGTTG
AGTACTCACCAGTCACAGAAAAGCATCTTACGGATGGCATGACAGTAAGAGAATTATGCAGTGCTGCCAT
AACCATGAGTGATAACACTGCGGCCAACTTACTTCTGACAACGATCGGAGGACCGAAGGAGCTAACCGCT
TTTTTGCACAACATGGGGGATCATGTAACTCGCCTTGATCGTTGGGAACCGGAGCTGAATGAAGCCATAC
CAAACGACGAGCGTGACACCACGATGCCTGTAGCAATGGCAACAACGTTGCGCAAACTATTAACTGGCGA
ACTACTTACTCTAGCTTCCCGGCAACAATTAATAGACTGGATGGAGGCGGATAAAGTTGCAGGACCACTT
CTGCGCTCGGCCCTTCCGGCTGGCTGGTTTATTGCTGATAAATCTGGAGCCGGTGAGCGTGGGTCTCGCG
GTATCATTGCAGCACTGGGGCCAGATGGTAAGCCCTCCCGTATCGTAGTTATCTACACGACGGGGAGTCA
GGCAACTATGGATGAACGAAATAGACAGATCGCTGAGATAGGTGCCTCACTGATTAAGCATTGGTAACTG
TCAGACCAAGTTTACTCATATATACTTTAGATTGATTTAAAACTTCATTTTTAATTTAAAAGGATCTAGG
TGAAGATCCTTTTTGATAATCTCATGACCAAAATCCCTTAACGTGAGTTTTCGTTCCACTGAGCGTCAGA
CCCCGTAGAAAAGATCAAAGGATCTTCTTGAGATCCTTTTTTTCTGCGCGTAATCTGCTGCTTGCAAACA
AAAAAACCACCGCTACCAGCGGTGGTTTGTTTGCCGGATCAAGAGCTACCAACTCTTTTTCCGAAGGTAA
CTGGCTTCAGCAGAGCGCAGATACCAAATACTGTTCTTCTAGTGTAGCCGTAGTTAGGCCACCACTTCAA
GAACTCTGTAGCACCGCCTACATACCTCGCTCTGCTAATCCTGTTACCAGTGGCTGCTGCCAGTGGCGAT
AAGTCGTGTCTTACCGGGTTGGACTCAAGACGATAGTTACCGGATAAGGCGCAGCGGTCGGGCTGAACGG
GGGGTTCGTGCACACAGCCCAGCTTGGAGCGAACGACCTACACCGAACTGAGATACCTACAGCGTGAGCT
ATGAGAAAGCGCCACGCTTCCCGAAGGGAGAAAGGCGGACAGGTATCCGGTAAGCGGCAGGGTCGGAACA
GGAGAGCGCACGAGGGAGCTTCCAGGGGGAAACGCCTGGTATCTTTATAGTCCTGTCGGGTTTCGCCACC
TCTGACTTGAGCGTCGATTTTTGTGATGCTCGTCAGGGGGGCGGAGCCTATGGAAAAACGCCAGCAACGC
GGCCTTTTTACGGTTCCTGGCCTTTTGCTGGCCTTTTGCTCACATGTTCTTTCCTGCGTTATCCCCTGAT
TCTGTGGATAACCGTATTACCGCCTTTGAGTGAGCTGATACCGCTCGCCGCAGCCGAACGACCGAGCGCA
GCGAGTCAGTGAGCGAGGAAGCGGAAGAGCGCCCAATACGCAAACCGCCTCTCCCCGCGCGTTGGCCGAT
TCATTAATGCAGCTGGCACGACAGGTTTCCCGACTGGAAAGCGGGCAGTGAGCGCAACGCAATTAATGTG
AGTTAGCTCACTCATTAGGCACCCCAGGCTTTACACTTTATGCTTCCGGCTCGTATGTTGTGTGGAATTG
TGAGCGGATAACAATTTCACACAGGAAACAGCTATGACCATGATTACGCCAAGCGCGCAATTAACCCTCA
CTAAAGGGAACAAAAGCTGGAGCTGCAAGCTTAATGTAGTCTTATGCAATACTCTTGTAGTCTTGCAACA
TGGTAACGATGAGTTAGCAACATGCCTTACAAGGAGAGAAAAAGCACCGTGCATGCCGATTGGTGGAAGT
AAGGTGGTACGATCGTGCCTTATTAGGAAGGCAACAGACGGGTCTGACATGGATTGGACGAACCACTGAA
TTGCCGCATTGCAGAGATATTGTATTTAAGTGCCTAGCTCGATACATAAACGGGTCTCTCTGGTTAGACC
AGATCTGAGCCTGGGAGCTCTCTGGCTAACTAGGGAACCCACTGCTTAAGCCTCAATAAAGCTTGCCTTG
AGTGCTTCAAGTAGTGTGTGCCCGTCTGTTGTGTGACTCTGGTAACTAGAGATCCCTCAGACCCTTTTAG
TCAGTGTGGAAAATCTCTAGCAGTGGCGCCCGAACAGGGACTTGAAAGCGAAAGGGAAACCAGAGGAGCT
CTCTCGACGCAGGACTCGGCTTGCTGAAGCGCGCACGGCAAGAGGCGAGGGGCGGCGACTGGTGAGTACG
CCAAAAATTTTGACTAGCGGAGGCTAGAAGGAGAGAGATGGGTGCGAGAGCGTCAGTATTAAGCGGGGGA
GAATTAGATCGCGATGGGAAAAAATTCGGTTAAGGCCAGGGGGAAAGAAAAAATATAAATTAAAACATAT
AGTATGGGCAAGCAGGGAGCTAGAACGATTCGCAGTTAATCCTGGCCTGTTAGAAACATCAGAAGGCTGT
AGACAAATACTGGGACAGCTACAACCATCCCTTCAGACAGGATCAGAAGAACTTAGATCATTATATAATA
CAGTAGCAACCCTCTATTGTGTGCATCAAAGGATAGAGATAAAAGACACCAAGGAAGCTTTAGACAAGAT
AGAGGAAGAGCAAAACAAAAGTAAGACCACCGCACAGCAAGCGGCCGCTGATCTTCAGACCTGGAGGAGG
AGATATGAGGGACAATTGGAGAAGTGAATTATATAAATATAAAGTAGTAAAAATTGAACCATTAGGAGTA
GCACCCACCAAGGCAAAGAGAAGAGTGGTGCAGAGAGAAAAAAGAGCAGTGGGAATAGGAGCTTTGTTCC
TTGGGTTCTTGGGAGCAGCAGGAAGCACTATGGGCGCAGCGTCAATGACGCTGACGGTACAGGCCAGACA
ATTATTGTCTGGTATAGTGCAGCAGCAGAACAATTTGCTGAGGGCTATTGAGGCGCAACAGCATCTGTTG
CAACTCACAGTCTGGGGCATCAAGCAGCTCCAGGCAAGAATCCTGGCTGTGGAAAGATACCTAAAGGATC
AACAGCTCCTGGGGATTTGGGGTTGCTCTGGAAAACTCATTTGCACCACTGCTGTGCCTTGGAATGCTAG
TTGGAGTAATAAATCTCTGGAACAGATTTGGAATCACACGACCTGGATGGAGTGGGACAGAGAAATTAAC
AATTACACAAGCTTAATACACTCCTTAATTGAAGAATCGCAAAACCAGCAAGAAAAGAATGAACAAGAAT
TATTGGAATTAGATAAATGGGCAAGTTTGTGGAATTGGTTTAACATAACAAATTGGCTGTGGTATATAAA
ATTATTCATAATGATAGTAGGAGGCTTGGTAGGTTTAAGAATAGTTTTTGCTGTACTTTC
